Addgene plasmid #31391: MSCV-BCL6-IRES-GFP
Depositing lab: Hilda Ye. Depositing organization: Albert Einstein College of Medicine. Publication: BCL-6 negatively regulates macrophage proliferation by suppressing autocrine IL-6 production. Yu RY, Wang X, Pixley FJ, Yu JJ, Dent AL, Broxmeyer HE, Stanley ER, Ye BH. Blood. 2005 Feb 15. 105(4):1777-84. 10.1182/blood-2004-08-3171 PubMed 15507530.
Backbone
  Vector backbone: pMSCV
  Backbone size w/o insert (bp): 6700
  Vector type: Mammalian Expression, Retroviral
  Selectable markers: none
Growth in bacteria
  Bacterial resistance: Ampicillin, 100 μg/mL
  Growth temperature: 37°C
  Growth strain: DH5alpha
  Copy number: High Copy
Gene/Insert
  Gene/Insert name: B-cell lymphoma 6 (alt name: BCL6)
  Species: H. sapiens (human)
  Insert size (bp): 2200
  GenBank ID: NM_001706
  Entrez Gene: BCL6 (a.k.a. BCL5, BCL6A, LAZ3, ZBTB27, ZNF51)
  Tag / fusion protein: Flag (N terminal on insert)
  Cloning method: Restriction Enzyme; 5′ cloning site EcoRI (destroyed during cloning); 3′ cloning site EcoRI (destroyed during cloning)
  Sequencing primers: 5′ n/a
Terms and licenses: Academic/Nonprofit Terms; Industry Terms: Not Available to Industry
How to cite: MSCV-BCL6-IRES-GFP was a gift from Hilda Ye (Addgene plasmid # 31391 ; http://n2t.net/addgene:31391 ; RRID:Addgene_31391)
