[The description below was written by a language model from this plasmid's Addgene catalogue record and pLannotate feature annotations shown in this document.]
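Description:
MSCV-BCL6-IRES-GFP is a murine stem cell virus (pMSCV)-based retroviral vector for delivering and expressing human BCL6 in mammalian cells. In bacteria it is maintained through a high-copy ColE1/pUC-type origin and selected with ampicillin via the β-lactamase gene and its promoter. The catalogue lists no mammalian selectable marker, so transduced cells are identified by the GFP reporter instead. The sequenced plasmid is about 10.2 kb, somewhat larger than the sum of the stated backbone (6.7 kb) and insert (2.2 kb). The annotated backbone also contains several leftover fragments (lac promoter/operator, lacI, lacZα, rop, bom, TcR, an env remnant and an RNA-OUT element) that appear to be cloning remnants rather than functional parts.

The proviral unit is bounded by 5′ and 3′ long terminal repeats. It includes the Ψ packaging signal and a truncated gag segment lacking its start codon, which together allow the vector RNA to be encapsidated when viral proteins are supplied in trans by a packaging system. No internal promoter is annotated, so transcription is presumably driven by the 5′ LTR. The transcript is bicistronic. The first cistron is the human BCL6 coding sequence, a transcriptional repressor, carrying an N-terminal FLAG epitope (annotated as a partial 2xFLAG match) for detection or immunoprecipitation. An EMCV IRES then directs cap-independent translation of EGFP. GFP fluorescence therefore marks cells expressing the BCL6 transcript and permits their tracking or sorting. The insert was placed at EcoRI sites that were destroyed during cloning. The associated publication concerns BCL6 regulation of macrophage proliferation and autocrine IL-6 production, consistent with use for stable BCL6 expression in such cells.
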