Features (pLannotate 1.2.2; 23 found; start..end, strand, type, name):
      1..517     +  LTR            5' LTR: 5' long terminal repeat from murine embryonic stem cell virus
    581..922     +  misc_feature   MESV Ψ: packaging signal of murine embryonic stem cell virus
    989..1405    +  CDS            gag (truncated): truncated Moloney murine leukemia virus (MMLV) gag gene lacking the start codon
   1422..1445    -  misc_feature   MCS (fragment): pUC18/19 multiple cloning site
   1505..1526    +  CDS            2xFLAG (fragment): two tandem FLAG® epitope tags
   1529..3646    +  CDS            BCL6 (sequence partly withheld): BCL6_HUMAN - Also known as BCL5, LAZ3, ZBTB27, ZNF51. Experimental evidence at protein level: Swiss-Prot protein existence level 1. Transcriptional repressor mainly required for germinal center (GC) formation and antibody affinity maturation which has different mechanisms of action specific to the lineage and biological functions. Forms complexes with different corepressors and histone deacetylases to repress the transcriptional expression of different subsets of target genes. Represses its target genes by binding directly to the DNA sequence 5'-TTCCTAGAA-3' (BCL6-binding site) or indirectly b
   3810..4370    +  misc_feature   IRES: internal ribosome entry site (IRES) of the encephalomyocarditis virus (EMCV)
   4373..5092    +  CDS            EGFP: the original enhanced GFP (Yang et al., 1996) mammalian codon-optimized
   5104..5134    +  misc_feature   MCS (fragment): pUC18/19 multiple cloning site
   5254..5768    +  LTR            3' LTR: 3' long terminal repeat from murine embryonic stem cell virus
   5930..5946    -  protein_bind   lac operator: The lac repressor binds to the lac operator to inhibit transcription in E. coli. This inhibition can be relieved by adding lactose or isopropyl-β-D-thiogalactopyranoside (IPTG). lac repressor encoded by lacI
   5954..5984    -  promoter       lac promoter: promoter for the E. coli lac operon
   5999..6020    -  protein_bind   CAP binding site: CAP binding activates transcription in the presence of cAMP. E. coli catabolite activator protein
   6033..6125    -  CDS            lacI (fragment): lac repressor; lacI; The lac repressor binds to the lac operator to inhibit transcription in E. coli. This inhibition can be relieved by adding lactose or isopropyl-β-D-thiogalactopyranoside (IPTG).
   6308..6896    -  rep_origin     ori: high-copy-number ColE1/pMB1/pBR322/pUC origin of replication
   7086..7155    -  ncRNA          RNA-OUT: Accession: RF00240 - RNA-OUT
   8405..9265    -  CDS            AmpR: β-lactamase; bla; confers resistance to ampicillin, carbenicillin, and related antibiotics
   9266..9370    -  promoter       AmpR promoter: bla
   9465..9500    +  CDS            rop (fragment): Rop protein, which maintains plasmids at low copy number; rop
   9602..9701    +  misc_feature   bom (fragment): basis of mobility region from pBR322
   9707..9856    -  CDS            lacZα (fragment): LacZα fragment of β-galactosidase; lacZ fragment
   9856..10057   -  CDS            TcR (fragment): tetracycline efflux protein; tet; confers resistance to tetracycline
  10058..10156   +  CDS            env (fragment): murine leukemia virus gPr80 envelope polyprotein precursor; env; proteolytically cleaved into gp70SU and p15TM subunits
>Addgene plasmid #31391 | MSCV-BCL6-IRES-GFP | addgene full sequence | sequence record 242011 | Addgene NGS Result
AATGAAAGACCCCACCTGTAGGTTTGGCAAGCTAGCTTAAGTAACGCCATTTTGCAAGGCATGGAAAATA
CATAACTGAGAATAGAGAAGTTCAGATCAAGGTTAGGAACAGAGAGACAGCAGAATATGGGCCAAACAGG
ATATCTGTGGTAAGCAGTTCCTGCCCCGGCTCAGGGCCAAGAACAGATGGTCCCCAGATGCGGTCCCGCC
CTCAGCAGTTTCTAGAGAACCATCAGATGTTTCCAGGGTGCCCCAAGGACCTGAAATGACCCTGTGCCTT
ATTTGAACTAACCAATCAGTTCGCTTCTCGCTTCTGTTCGCGCGCTTCTGCTCCCAGAGCTCAATAAAAG
AGCCCACAACCCCTCACTCGGCGCGCCAGTCCTCCGATAGACTGCGTCGCCCGGGTACCCGTATTCCCAA
TAAAGCCTCTTGCTGTTTGCATCCGAATCGTGGACTCGCTGATCCTTGGGAGGGTCTCCTCAGATTGATT
GACTGCCCACCTCGGGGGTCTTTCATTTGGAGGTTCCACCGAGATTTGGAGACCCCTGCCCAGGGACCAC
CGACCCCCCCGCCGGGAGGTAAGCTGGCCAGCGGTCGTTTCGTGTCTGTCTCTGTCTTTGTGCGTGTTTG
TGCCGGCATCTAATGTTTGCGCCTGCGTCTGTACTAGTTAGCTAACTAGCTCTGTATCTGGCGGACCCGT
GGTGGAACTGACGAGTTCTGAACACCCGGCCGCAACCCTGGGAGACGTCCCAGGGACTTTGGGGGCCGTT
TTTGTGGCCCGACCTGAGGAAGGGAGTCGATGTGGAATCCGACCCCGTCAGGATATGTGGTTCTGGTAGG
AGACGAGAACCTAAAACAGTTCCCGCCTCCGTCTGAATTTTTGCTTTCGGTTTGGAACCGAAGCCGCGCG
TCTTGTCTGCTGCAGCGCTGCAGCATCGTTCTGTGTTGTCTCTGTCTGACTGTGTTTCTGTATTTGTCTG
AAAATTAGGGCCAGACTGTTACCACTCCCTTAAGTTTGACCTTAGGTCACTGGAAAGATGTCGAGCGGAT
CGCTCACAACCAGTCGGTAGATGTCAAGAAGAGACGTTGGGTTACCTTCTGCTCTGCAGAATGGCCAACC
TTTAACGTCGGATGGCCGCGAGACGGCACCTTTAACCGAGACCTCATCACCCAGGTTAAGATCAAGGTCT
TTTCACCTGGCCCGCATGGACACCCAGACCAGGTCCCCTACATCGTGACCTGGGAAGCCTTGGCTTTTGA
CCCCCCTCCCTGGGTCAAGCCCTTTGTACACCCTAAGCCTCCGCCTCCTCTTCCTCCATCCGCCCCGTCT
CTCCCCCTTGAACCTCCTCGTTCGACCCCGCCTCGATCCTCCCTTTATCCAGCCCTCACTCCTTCTCTAG
GCGCCGGAATTGGCCGCGTCGAAGCTTGCATGCCTGCAGGTCGACACCAGGTTTGAGCAAAATTTTGGAC
TGTGAAGCAAGGCATTGGTGAAGACAAAATGGACTACAAGGATGATGACGATAAGGCAATGGCCTCGCCG
GCT
[372 nt withheld, positions 1544-1915]
GCAGAGATGGTTTCTGCCATCAAGCCTCCTCGTGAAGAGTTCCTCAACAGCCGGATGCTGATGCCCCAAG
ACATCATGGCCTATCGGGGTCGTGAGGTGGTGGAGAACAACCTGCCACTGAGGAGCGCCCCTGGGTGTGA
GAGCAGAGCCTTTGCCCCCAGCCTGTACAGTGGCCTGTCCACACCGCCAGCCTCTTATTCCATGTACAGC
CACCTCCCTGTCAGCAGCCTCCTCTTCTCCGATGAGGAGTTTCGGGATGTCCGGATGCCTGTGGCCAACC
CCTTCCCCAAGGAGCGGGCACTCCCATGTGATAGTGCCAGGCCAGTCCCTGGTGAGTACAGCCGGCCGAC
TTTGGAGGTGTCCCCCAATGTGTGCCACAGCAATATCTATTCACCCAAGGAAACAATCCCAGAAGAGGCA
CGAAGTGATATGCACTACAGTGTGGCTGAGGGCCTCAAACCTGCTGCCCCCTCAGCCCGAAATGCCCCCT
ACTTCCCTTGTGACAAGGCCAGCAAAGAAGAAGAGAGACCCTCCTCGGAAGATGAGATTGCCCTGCATTT
CGAGCCCCCCAATGCACCCCTGAACCGGAAGGGTCTGGTTAGTCCACAGAGCCCCCAGAAATCTGACTGC
CAGCCCAACTCGCCCACAGAGTCCTGCAGCAGTAAGAATGCCTGCATCCTCCAGGCTTCTGGCTCCCCTC
CAGCCAAGAGCCCCACTGACCCCAAAGCCTGCAACTGGAAGAAATACAAGTTCATCGTGCTCAACAGCCT
CAACCAGAATGCCAAACCAGAGGGGCCTGAGCAGGCTGAGCTGGGCCGCCTTTCCCCACGAGCCTACACG
GCCCCACCTGCCTGCCAGCCACCCATGGAGCCTGAGAACCTTGACCTCCAGTCCCCAACCAAGCTGAGTG
CCAGCGGGGAGGACTCCACCATCCCACAAGCCAGCCGGCTCAATAACATCGTTAACAGGTCCATGACGGG
CTCTCCCCGCAGCAGCAGCGAGAGCCACTCACCACTCTACATGCACCCCCCGAAGTGCACGTCCTGCGGC
TCTCAGTCCCCACAGCATGCAGAGATGTGCCTCCACACCGCTGGCCCCACGTTCCCTGAGGAGATGGGAG
AGACCCAGTCTGAGTACTCAGATTCTAGCTGTGAGAACGGGGCCTTCTTCTGCAATGAGTGTGACTGCCG
CTTCTCTGAGGAGGCCTCACTCAAGAGGCACACGCTGCAGACCCACAGTGACAAACCCTACAAGTGTGAC
CGCTGCCAGGCCTCCTTCCGCTACAAGGGCAACCTCGCCAGCCACAAGACCGTCCATACCGGTGAGAAAC
CCTATCGTTGCAACATCTGTGGGGCCCAGTTCAACCGGCCAGCCAACCTGAAAACCCACACTCGAATTCA
CTCTGGAGAGAAGCCCTACAAATGCGAAACCTGCGGAGCCAGATTTGTACAGGTGGCCCACCTCCGTGCC
CATGTGCTTATCCACACTGGTGAGAAGCCCTATCCCTGTGAAATCTGTGGCACCCGTTTCCGGCACCTTC
AGACTCTGAAGAGCCACCTGCGAATCCACACAGGAGAGAAACCTTACCATTGTGAGAAGTGTAACCTGCA
TTTCCGTCACAAAAGCCAGCTGCGACTTCACTTGCGCCAGAAGCATGGCGCCATCACCAACACCAAGGTG
CAATACCGCGTGTCAGCCACTGACCTGCCTCCGGAGCTCCCCAAAGCCTGCTGAAGCATGGAGTGTTGAT
GCTTTCGTCTCCAGCCCCTTCTCAGAATCTACCCAAAGGATACTGTAACACTTTACAATGTTCATCCCAT
GATGTAGTGCCTCTTTCATCCACTAGGGGTACTCGACGCGGCCAATTCGTTAACCTCGAGCGGGATCAAT
TCCGCCCCCCCCCTAACGTTACTGGCCGAAGCCGCTTGGAATAAGGCCGGTGTGCGTTTGTCTATATGTT
ATTTTCCACCATATTGCCGTCTTTTGGCAATGTGAGGGCCCGGAAACCTGGCCCTGTCTTCTTGACGAGC
ATTCCTAGGGGTCTTTCCCCTCTCGCCAAAGGAATGCAAGGTCTGTTGAATGTCGTGAAGGAAGCAGTTC
CTCTGGAAGCTTCTTGAAGACAAACAACGTCTGTAGCGACCCTTTGCAGGCAGCGGAACCCCCCACCTGG
CGACAGGTGCCTCTGCGGCCAAAAGCCACGTGTATAAGATACACCTGCAAAGGCGGCACAACCCCAGTGC
CACGTTGTGAGTTGGATAGTTGTGGAAAGAGTCAAATGGCTCTCCTCAAGCGTATTCAACAAGGGGCTGA
AGGATGCCCAGAAGGTACCCCATTGTATGGGATCTGATCTGGGGCCTCGGTGCACATGCTTTACATGTGT
TTAGTCGAGGTTAAAAAAACGTCTAGGCCCCCCGAACCACGGGGACGTGGTTTTCCTTTGAAAAACACGA
TAATACCATGGTGAGCAAGGGCGAGGAGCTGTTCACCGGGGTGGTGCCCATCCTGGTCGAGCTGGACGGC
GACGTAAACGGCCACAAGTTCAGCGTGTCCGGCGAGGGCGAGGGCGATGCCACCTACGGCAAGCTGACCC
TGAAGTTCATCTGCACCACCGGCAAGCTGCCCGTGCCCTGGCCCACCCTCGTGACCACCCTGACCTACGG
CGTGCAGTGCTTCAGCCGCTACCCCGACCACATGAAGCAGCACGACTTCTTCAAGTCCGCCATGCCCGAA
GGCTACGTCCAGGAGCGCACCATCTTCTTCAAGGACGACGGCAACTACAAGACCCGCGCCGAGGTGAAGT
TCGAGGGCGACACCCTGGTGAACCGCATCGAGCTGAAGGGCATCGACTTCAAGGAGGACGGCAACATCCT
GGGGCACAAGCTGGAGTACAACTACAACAGCCACAACGTCTATATCATGGCCGACAAGCAGAAGAACGGC
ATCAAGGTGAACTTCAAGATCCGCCACAACATCGAGGACGGCAGCGTGCAGCTCGCCGACCACTACCAGC
AGAACACCCCCATCGGCGACGGCCCCGTGCTGCTGCCCGACAACCACTACCTGAGCACCCAGTCCGCCCT
GAGCAAAGACCCCAACGAGAAGCGCGATCACATGGTCCTGCTGGAGTTCGTGACCGCCGCCGGGATCACT
CTCGGCATGGACGAGCTGTACAAGTAAAGCGGCCGCGACTCTAGAGTCGACCTGCAGGCATGCAAGCTTC
AGGTAGCCGGCTAACGTTAACAACCGGTACCTCTAGAACTATAGCTAGCATGCGCAAATTTAAAGCGCTG
ATATCGATAAAATAAAAGATTTTATTTAGTCTCCAGAAAAAGGGGGGAATGAAAGACCCCACCTGTAGGT
TTGGCAAGCTAGCTTAAGTAACGCCATTTTGCAAGGCATGGAAAATACATAACTGAGAATAGAGAAGTTC
AGATCAAGGTTAGGAACAGAGAGACAGCAGAATATGGGCCAAACAGGATATCTGTGGTAAGCAGTTCCTG
CCCCGGCTCAGGGCCAAGAACAGATGGTCCCCAGATGCGGTCCCGCCCTCAGCAGTTTCTAGAGAACCAT
CAGATGTTTCCAGGGTGCCCCAAGGACCTGAAATGACCCTGTGCCTTATTTGAACTAACCAATCAGTTCG
CTTCTCGCTTCTGTTCGCGCGCTTCTGCTCCCCGAGCTCAATAAAAGAGCCCACAACCCCTCACTCGGCG
CGCCAGTCCTCCGATAGACTGCGTCGCCCGGGTACCCGTGTATCCAATAAACCCTCTTGCAGTTGCATCC
GACTTGTGGTCTCGCTGTTCCTTGGGAGGGTCTCCTCTGAGTGATTGACTACCCGTCAGCGGGGGTCTTT
CATGGGTAACAGTTTCTTGAAGTTGGAGAACAACATTCTGAGGGTAGGAGTCGAATATTAAGTAATCCTG
ACTCAATTAGCCACTGTTTTGAATCCACATACTCCAATACTCCTGAAATAGTTCATTATGGACAGCGCAG
AAAGAGCTGGGGAGAATTGTGAAATTGTTATCCGCTCACAATTCCACACAACATACGAGCCGGAAGCATA
AAGTGTAAAGCCTGGGGTGCCTAATGAGTGAGCTAACTCACATTAATTGCGTTGCGCTCACTGCCCGCTT
TCCAGTCGGGAAACCTGTCGTGCCAGCTGCATTAATGAATCGGCCAACGCGCGGGGAGAGGCGGTTTGCG
TATTGGGCGCTCTTCCGCTTCCTCGCTCACTGACTCGCTGCGCTCGGTCGTTCGGCTGCGGCGAGCGGTA
TCAGCTCACTCAAAGGCGGTAATACGGTTATCCACAGAATCAGGGGATAACGCAGGAAAGAACATGTGAG
CAAAAGGCCAGCAAAAGGCCAGGAACCGTAAAAAGGCCGCGTTGCTGGCGTTTTTCCATAGGCTCCGCCC
CCCTGACGAGCATCACAAAAATCGACGCTCAAGTCAGAGGTGGCGAAACCCGACAGGACTATAAAGATAC
CAGGCGTTTCCCCCTGGAAGCTCCCTCGTGCGCTCTCCTGTTCCGACCCTGCCGCTTACCGGATACCTGT
CCGCCTTTCTCCCTTCGGGAAGCGTGGCGCTTTCTCATAGCTCACGCTGTAGGTATCTCAGTTCGGTGTA
GGTCGTTCGCTCCAAGCTGGGCTGTGTGCACGAACCCCCCGTTCAGCCCGACCGCTGCGCCTTATCCGGT
AACTATCGTCTTGAGTCCAACCCGGTAAGACACGACTTATCGCCACTGGCAGCAGCCACTGGTAACAGGA
TTAGCAGAGCGAGGTATGTAGGCGGTGCTACAGAGTTCTTGAAGTGGTGGCCTAACTACGGCTACACTAG
AAGAACAGTATTTGGTATCTGCGCTCTGCTGAAGCCAGTTACCTTCGGAAAAAGAGTTGGTAGCTCTTGA
TCCGGCAAACAAACCACCGCTGGTAGCGGTGGTTTTTTTGTTTGCAAGCAGCAGATTACGCGCAGAAAAA
AAGGATCTCAAGAAGATCCTTTGATCTTTTCTACGGGGTCTGACGCTCAGTGGAACGAAAACTCACGTTA
AGGGATTTTGGTCATGAGATTATCAAAAAGGATCTTCACCTAGATCCTTTTAAATTAAAAATGAAGTTTT
AAATCAATCTAAAGTACTGATGAATCCCCTAATGATTTTTATCAAAATCATTAAGTTAAGGTAGATACAC
ATCTTGTCATATGATCAAATGGTTTCGCCAAAAATCAATAATCAGACAACAAAATGTGCGAACTCGATAT
TTTACACGACTCTCTTTACCAATTCTGCCCCGAATTACACTTAAAACGACTCAACAGCTTAACGTTGGCT
TGCCACGCCTTACTTGACTGTAAAACTCTCACTCTTACCGAACTTGGCCGTAACCTGCCAACCAAAGCGA
GAACAAAACATAACATCAAACGAATCGACCGATTGTTAGGTAATCGTCACCTCCACAAAGAGCGACTCGC
TGTATACCGTTGGCATGCTAGCTTTATCTGTTCGGGCAATACGATGCCCATTGTACTTGTTGACTGGTCT
GATATCCGTGAGCAAAAACGGCTTATGGTATTGCGAGCTTCAGTCGCACTACACGGTCGTTCTGTTACTC
TTTATGAGAAAGCGTTCCCGCTTTCAGAGCAATGTTCAAAGAAAGCTCATGACCAATTTCTAGCCGACCT
TGCGAGCATTCTACCGAGTAACACCACACCGCTCATTGTCAGTGATGCTGGCTTTAAAGTGCCATGGTAT
AAATCCGTTGAGAAGCTGGGTTGGTACTGGTTAAGTCGAGTAAGAGGAAAAGTACAATATGCAGACCTAG
GAGCGGAAAACTGGAAACCTATCAGCAACTTACATGATATGTCATCTAGTCACTCAAAGACTTTAGGCTA
TAAGAGGCTGACTAAAAGCAATCCAATCTCATGCCAAATTCTATTGTATAAATCTCGCTCTAAAGGCCGA
AAAAATCAGCGCTCGACACGGACTCATTGTCACCACCCGTCACCTAAAATCTACTCAGCGTCGGCAAAGG
AGCCATGGATTCTAGCAACTAACTTACCTGTTGAAATTCGAACACCCAAACAACTTGTTAATATCTATTC
GAAGCGAATGCAGATTGAAGAAACCTTCCGAGACTTGAAAAGTCCTGCCTACGGACTAGGCCTACGCCAT
AGCCGAACGAGCAGCTCAGAGCGTTTTGATATCATGCTGCTAATCGCCCTGATGCTTCAACTAACATGTT
GGCTTGCGGGCGTTCATGCTCAGAAACAAGGTTGGGACAAGCACTTCCAGGCTAACACAGTCAGAAATCG
AAACGTACTCTCAACAGTTCGCTTAGGCATGGAAGTTTTGCGGCATTCTGGCTACACAATAACAAGGGAA
GACTTACTCGTGGCTGCAACCCTACTAGCTCAAAATTTATTCACACATGGTTACGCTTTGGGGAAATTAT
GAGGGGATCTCTCAGTCTAAAGTATATATGAGTAAACTTGGTCTGACAGTTACCAATGCTTAATCAGTGA
GGCACCTATCTCAGCGATCTGTCTATTTCGTTCATCCATAGTTGCCTGACTCCCCGTCGTGTAGATAACT
ACGATACGGGAGGGCTTACCATCTGGCCCCAGTGCTGCAATGATACCGCGAGACCCACGCTCACCGGCTC
CAGATTTATCAGCAATAAACCAGCCAGCCGGAAGGGCCGAGCGCAGAAGTGGTCCTGCAACTTTATCCGC
CTCCATCCAGTCTATTAATTGTTGCCGGGAAGCTAGAGTAAGTAGTTCGCCAGTTAATAGTTTGCGCAAC
GTTGTTGCCATTGCTACAGGCATCGTGGTGTCACGCTCGTCGTTTGGTATGGCTTCATTCAGCTCCGGTT
CCCAACGATCAAGGCGAGTTACATGATCCCCCATGTTGTGCAAAAAAGCGGTTAGCTCCTTCGGTCCTCC
GATCGTTGTCAGAAGTAAGTTGGCCGCAGTGTTATCACTCATGGTTATGGCAGCACTGCATAATTCTCTT
ACTGTCATGCCATCCGTAAGATGCTTTTCTGTGACTGGTGAGTACTCAACCAAGTCATTCTGAGAATAGT
GTATGCGGCGACCGAGTTGCTCTTGCCCGGCGTCAATACGGGATAATACCGCGCCACATAGCAGAACTTT
AAAAGTGCTCATCATTGGAAAACGTTCTTCGGGGCGAAAACTCTCAAGGATCTTACCGCTGTTGAGATCC
AGTTCGATGTAACCCACTCGTGCACCCAACTGATCTTCAGCATCTTTTACTTTCACCAGCGTTTCTGGGT
GAGCAAAAACAGGAAGGCAAAATGCCGCAAAAAAGGGAATAAGGGCGACACGGAAATGTTGAATACTCAT
ACTCTTCCTTTTTCAATATTATTGAAGCATTTATCAGGGTTATTGTCTCATGAGCGGATACATATTTGAA
TGTATTTAGAAAAATAAACAAATAGGGGTTCCGCGCACATTTCCCCGAAAAGTGCCACCTGACGTCTAAG
AAACCATTATTATCATGACATTAACCTATAAAAATAGGCGTATCACGAGGCCCTTTCGTCTCGCGCGTTT
CGGTGATGACGGTGAAAACCTCTGACACATGCAGCTCCCGGAGACGGTCACAGCTTGTCTGTAAGCGGAT
GCCGGGAGCAGACAAGCCCGTCAGGGCGCGTCAGCGGGTGTTGGCGGGTGTCGGGGCTGGCTTAACTATG
CGGCATCAGAGCAGATTGTACTGAGAGTGCACCATATGCGGTGTGAAATACCGCACAGATGCGTAAGGAG
AAAATACCGCATCAGGCGCCATTCGCCATTCAGGCTGCGCAACTGTTGGGAAGGGCGATCGGTGCGGGCC
TCTTCGCTATTACGCCAGCTGGCGAAAGGGGGATGTGCTGCAAGGCGATTAAGTTGGGTAACGCCAGGGT
TTTCCCAGTCACGACGTTGTAAAACGACGGCGCAAGGAATGGTGCATGCAAGGAGATGGCGCCCAACAGT
CCCCCGGCCACGGGGCCTGCCACCATACCCACGCCGAAACAAGCGCTCATGAGCCCGAAGTGGCGAGCCC
GATCTTCCCCATCGGTGATGTCGGCGATATAGGCGCCAGCAACCGCACCTGTGGCGCCGGTGATGCCGGC
CACGATGCGTCCGGCGTAGAGGCGATTAGTCCAATTTGTTAAAGACAGGATATCAGTGGTCCAGGCTCTA
GTTTTGACTCAACAATATCACCAGCTGAAGCCTATAGAGTACGAGCCATAGATAAAATAAAAGATTTTAT
TTAGTCTCCAGAAAAAGGGGGG
