>Addgene plasmid #31391 | MSCV-BCL6-IRES-GFP | addgene partial sequence | sequence record 36498 | IRES-R 5'-CCTCACATTGCCAAAAGACG-3'
AATATAGACAACGCACACCGGGCCTTATTCCAAGCGGCTTCGGCCAGTAACGTTAGGGGGGGGGCGGAAT
TGATCCCGCTCGAGGTTAACGAATTGGCCGCGTCGAGTACCCCTAGTGGATGAAAGAGGCACTACATCAT
GGGATGAACATTGTAAAGTGTTACAGTATCCTTTGGGTAGATTCTGAGAAGGGGCTGGAGACGAAAGCAT
CAACACTCCATGCTTCAGCAGGCTTTGGGGAGCTCCGGAGGCAGGTCAGTGGCTGACACGCGGTATTGCA
CCTTGGTGTTGGTGATGGCGCCATGCTTCTGGCGCAAGTGAAGTCGCAGCTGGCTTTTGTGACGGAAATG
CAGGTTACACTTCTCACAATGGTAAGGTTTCTCTCCTGTGTGGATTCGCAGGTGGCTCTTCAGAGTCTGA
AGGTGCCGGAAACGGGTGCCACAGATTTCACAGGGATAGGGCTTCTCACCAGTGTGGATAAGCACATGGG
CACGGAGGTGGGCCACCTGTACAAATCTGGCTCCGCAGGTTTCGCATTTGTAGGGCTTCTCTCCAGAGTG
AATTCGAGTGTGGGTTTTCAGGTTGGCTGGCCGGTTGAACTGGGCCCCACAGATGTTGCAACGATAGGGT
TTCTCACCGGTATGGACGGTCTTGTGGCTGGCGAGGTTGCCCTTGTAGCGGAAGGAGGCCTGGCAGCGGT
CACACTTGTAGGGTTTGTCACTGTGGGTCTGCAGCGTGTGCCTCTTGAGTGAGGCCTCCTCAGAGAAGCG
GCAGTCACACTCATTGCAGAAGAAGGCCCCGTTCTCACAGCTAGAATCTGAGTACTCAGACTGGGTCTCT
CCCATCTCCTCAGGGAACGTGGGGCCAGCGGTGTGGAGGCACATCTTCTNTGGGANGACCA
