>Addgene plasmid #31391 | MSCV-BCL6-IRES-GFP | addgene partial sequence | sequence record 37642 | pLXSN-5
GCCCTCACTCCTTCTCTAGGCGCCGGAATTGGCCGCGTCGAAGCTTGCATGCCTGCAGGTCGACACCAGG
TTTGAGCAAAATTTTGGACTGTGAAGCAAGGCATTGGTGAAGACAAAATGGACTACAAGGATGATGACGA
TAAGGCAATGGCCTCGCCGGCT
[372 nt withheld, positions 163-534]
GCAGAGATGGTTTCTGCCATCAAGCCTCCTCGTGAAGAGTTCCTCAACAGCCGGATGCTGATGCCCCAAG
ACATCATGGCCTATCGGGGTCGTGAGGTGGTGGAGAACAACCTGCCACTGAGGAGCGCCCCTGGGTGTGA
GAGCAGAGCCTTTGCCCCCAGCCTGTACAGTGGCCTGTCCACACCGCCAGCCTCTTATTCCATGTACAGC
CACCTCCCTGTCAGCAGCCTCCTCTTCTCCGATGAGGAGTTTCGGGATGTCCGGATGCCTGTGGCCAACC
CCTTCCCCAAGGAGCGGGCACTCCCATGTGATAGTGCCAGGCCAGTCCCTGGTGAGTACAGCCGGCCGAC
TTTGGAGGTGTCCCCC
